>Addgene plasmid #8464 | F5A deltaCT S6K1 MSCV puro | addgene partial sequence | sequence record 17048 | 8464 with pLXSN5'
TCCTTCTCTGGCGCCGGAATTAGATCCCATGCCATGGAGCAAAAGCTCATTTCTGAGGAAGATCTCAATG
GTGGTGGTGGTGGGTCGACGATGGCAGGAGTGGCTGACATAGACCTGGACCAGCCAGAGGATGCAGGCTC
TGAGGATGAGCTGGAGGAGGGGGGTCAGTTAAATGAAAGCATGGACCATGGGGGAGTTGGACCATATGAA
CTTGGCATGGAACATTGTGAGAAATTTGAAATCTCAGAAACTAGTGTGAACAGAGGGCCAGAAAAAATCA
GACCAGAATGTTTTGAGCTACTTCGGGTACTTGGTAAAGGGGGCTATGGAAAGGTTTTTCAAGTACGAAA
AGTAACAGGAGCAAATACTGGGAAGATATTTGCCATGAAGGTGCTTAAAAAGGCAATGATAGTAAGAAAT
GCTAAAGATACAGCTCATACAAAAGCAGAGCGGAATATTCTGGAGGAAGTAAAGCATCCCTTCATTGTGG
ATTTAATTTATGCCTTTCAGACCGGTGGAAAACTCTACCTCATCCTTGAGTATCTCAGTGGAGGAGAACT
ATTTATGCAGTTAGAAAGAGAGGGGATATTCATGGAAGATACAGCTTGCTTTTACTTGGCTGAAATCTCC
ATGGCTTTGGGGCATTTACATCAAAAAGGGATCATCTACAGAGACCTGAAGCCGGAGAACATCATGCTTA
ATCACCAAGGTCACGTGAAGCTGACAGACTTTGGACTATGCAAAGAATCTATTCATGATGGAACAGTCAC
GCACACATTTTGTGGAACAATAGAATACATGGCCCCTGAAATCTTGATGAGAAGCGGCCACAACCGTGCT
GTGGATTGGTGGAGTTTGGGAGCATTAATGTATGACATGCTGACT
