[The description below was written by a language model from this plasmid's Addgene catalogue record.]
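Description:
F5A deltaCT S6K1 MSCV puro is a retroviral mammalian expression plasmid built on the MSCV puro backbone (about 6.3 kb without insert), a murine stem cell virus-derived vector. It is propagated in E. coli under ampicillin selection, and cells that have been transduced or transfected can be selected with puromycin. No feature table accompanies the record, so the promoters, LTRs, packaging signal and origin of replication are not explicitly listed. In MSCV-type vectors generally, the viral long terminal repeats flank the payload, the 5′ LTR drives expression of the inserted gene, and a packaging signal allows the transcript to be incorporated into retroviral particles when the plasmid is introduced into a packaging cell line.

The insert, roughly 1.2 kb and cloned between Sal and Not sites that both remain intact, encodes a mutant form of rat p70 S6 kinase 1 (Rps6kb1). It carries two alterations: a phenylalanine-to-alanine substitution at position 5 and a deletion of the 104 C-terminal amino acids. The protein is expressed with an N-terminal myc epitope tag supplied by the backbone, which permits detection or immunoprecipitation separately from endogenous S6K1. The record notes that part of the plasmid derives from an earlier construct made in another laboratory.

The associated publication examines how the structure of S6K1 determines whether the raptor-mTOR or the rictor-mTOR complex phosphorylates its hydrophobic motif site. This suggests the construct is used for stable expression of the doubly altered kinase in mammalian cells to study which mTOR complex acts on it.
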