Addgene plasmid #8464: F5A deltaCT S6K1 MSCV puro
Depositing lab: David Sabatini. Depositing organization: Whitehead Institute for Biomedical Research. Publication: Structure of S6K1 determines if raptor-mTOR or rictor-mTOR phosphorylates its hydrophobic motif site. Ali SM, Sabatini DM. J Biol Chem 2005 Apr 4;. 10.1074/jbc.C500125200 PubMed 15809305.
Backbone
  Vector backbone: mscv puro
  Backbone manufacturer: bd biosciences
  Backbone size w/o insert (bp): 6300
  Vector type: Mammalian Expression, Retroviral
  Selectable markers: Puromycin
Growth in bacteria
  Bacterial resistance: Ampicillin, 100 μg/mL
  Growth temperature: 37°C
  Growth strain: DH5alpha
  Copy number: Unknown
Gene/Insert
  Gene/Insert name: f5a delta ctp70 S6K1 (alt names: p70S6K1; f5a delta ct 104; delta 104)
  Species: R. norvegicus (rat)
  Insert size (bp): 1200
  Mutation: deletion of 104 c-terminal amino acids mutation of F to A at 5
  Entrez Gene: Rps6kb1 (a.k.a. p70 S6K-alpha)
  Tag / fusion protein: myc (N terminal on backbone)
  Cloning method: Restriction Enzyme; 5′ cloning site sal (not destroyed); 3′ cloning site not (not destroyed)
  Sequencing primers: 5′ mscv (CCCTTGAACCTCCTCGTTCGACC)
Resource information
  A portion of this plasmid was derived from a plasmid made by: joe avruch
Terms and licenses: Academic/Nonprofit Terms; Industry Terms: Not Available to Industry
How to cite: F5A deltaCT S6K1 MSCV puro was a gift from David Sabatini (Addgene plasmid # 8464 ; http://n2t.net/addgene:8464 ; RRID:Addgene_8464)
